>Addgene plasmid #127552 | pES133 | depositor full sequence | sequence record 244278 | pES133 sequence 3522 bps
GACGGATGGCCTTTTTGCGTGGCCAGTGCCAAGCTTGCATGCAGATTGCAGCATTACACGTCTTGAGCGA
TTGTGTAGGCTGGAGCTGCTTCGAAGTTCCTATACCTTTTGAAGAATAGGAACTTCAGGTCGAGGTGGCC
CGGCTCCATGCACCGCGACGCAACGCGGGGAGGCAGACAAGGTATAGGGCGGCGCCTACAATCCATGCCA
ACCCGTTCCATGTGCTCGCCGAGGCGGCATAAATCGCCGTGACGATCAGCGGTCCAGTGATCGAAGTTAG
GCTGGTAAGAGCCGCGAGCGATCCTTGAAGCTGTCCCTGATGGTCGTCATCTACCTGCCTGGACAGCATG
GCCTGCAACGCGGGCATCCCGATGCCGCCGGAAGCGAGAAGAATCATAATGGGGAAGGCCATCCAGCCTC
GCGTCGCGAACGCCAGCAAGACGTAGCCCAGCGCGTCGGCCGCCATGCCGGCGATAATGGCCTGCTTCTC
GCCGAAACGTTTGGTGGCGGGACCAGTGACGAAGGCTTGAGCGAGGGCGTGCAAGATTCCGAATACCGCA
AGCGACAGGCCGATCATCGTCGCGCTCCAGCGAAAGCGGTCCTCGCCGAAAATGACCCAGAGCGCTGCCG
GCACCTGTCCTACGAGTTGCATGATAAAGAATACAGTCATAAGTGCGGCGACGATAGTCATGCCCCGCGC
CCACCGGAAGGAGCTGACTGGGTTGAAGGCTCTCAAGGGCATCGGTCGACGCTCTCCCTTATGCGACTCC
TGCATTAGAAAGCAGCCCAGTAGTAGGTTGAGGCCGTTGAGCACCGCCGCCGCAAGGAATGGTGCATGCA
AGGAGATGGCGCCCAACAGTCCCCCGGCCACGGGGCCTGCCACCATACCCACGCCGAAACAAGCGCTCAT
GAGCCCGAAGTGGCGAGCCCGATCTTCCCCATCGGTGATGTCGGCGATATAGGCGCCAGCAACCGCACCT
GTGGCGCCGGTGATGCCGGCCACGATGCGTCCGGCGTAGAGAATCCACAGGACGGGTGTGGTCGCCATGA
TCGCGTAGTCGATAGTGGCTCCAAGTAGCGAAGCGAGCAGGACTGGGCGGCGGCCAAAGCGGTCGGACAG
TGCTCCGAGAACGGGTGCGCATAGAAATTGCATCAACGCATATAGCGCTAGCAGCACGCCATAGTGACTG
GCGATGCTGTCGGAATGGACGATGTCCCGCAAGAGGCCCGGCAGTACCGGCATAACCAAGCCTATGCCTA
CAGCATCCAGGGTGACGGTGCCGAGGATGACGATGAGCGCATTGTTAGATTTCATACACGGTGCCTGACT
GCGTTAGCAATTTAACTGTGATAAACTACCGCATTAAAGCTTATCGATGATAAGCTGTCAAACATGAGAA
TTGAAGTTCCTATACCTTTTGAAGAATAGGAACTTCGAACTGCAGGTCGACGGATCCCCGGAATTAATTC
TCATGTTTGACAGCTTATCACTGATCAGTGAATTAATGGCGATGACGCATCCTCACGATAATATCCGGGT
AGGCGCAATCACTTTCGTCTCTACTCCGTTACAAAGCGAGGCTGGGTATTTCCCGGCCTTTCTGTTATCC
GAAATCCACTGAAAGCACAGCGGCTGGCTGAGGAGATAAATAATAAACGAGGGGCTGTATGCACAAAGCA
TCTTCTGTTGAGTTAAGAACGAGTATCGAGATGGCACATAGCCTTGCTCAAATTGGAATCAGGTTTGTGC
CAATACCAGTAGAAACAGACGAAGAAGCTAGCTTTGCACTGGATTGCGAGGCTTTGCCATGGCTAATTCC
CATGTCAGCCGTTAAGTGTTCCTGTGTCACTGAAAATTGCTTTGAGAGGCTCTAAGGGCTTCTCAGTGCG
TTACATCCCTGGCTTGTTGTCCACAACCGTTAAACCTTAAAAGCTTTAAAAGCCTTATATATTCTTTTTT
TTCTTATAAAACTTAAAACCTTAGAGGCTATTTAAGTTGCTGATTTATATTAATTTTATTGTTCAAACAT
GAGAGCTTAGTACGTGAAACATGAGAGCTTAGTACGTTAGCCATGAGAGCTTAGTACGTTAGCCATGAGG
GTTTAGTTCGTTAAACATGAGAGCTTAGTACGTTAAACATGAGAGCTTAGTACGTGAAACATGAGAGCTT
AGTACGTACTATCAACAGGTTGAACTGCGGATCTTGCGGCCGCAAAAATTAAAAATGAAGTTTTAAATCA
ATCTAAAGTATATATGAGTAAACTTGGTCTGACAGTTACCAATGCTTAATCAGTGAGGCACCTATCTCAG
CGATCTGTCTATTTCGTTCATCCATAGTTGCCTGACTCCCCGTCGTGTAGATAACTACGATACGGGAGGG
CTTACCATCTGGCCCCAGTGCTGCAATGATACCGCGAGACCCACGCTCACCGGCTCCAGATTTATCAGCA
ATAAACCAGCCAGCCGGAAGGGCCGAGCGCAGAAGTGGTCCTGCAACTTTATCCGCCTCCATCCAGTCTA
TTAATTGTTGCCGGGAAGCTAGAGTAAGTAGTTCGCCAGTTAATAGTTTGCGCAACGTTGTTGCCATTGC
TACAGGCATCGTGGTGTCACGCTCGTCGTTTGGTATGGCTTCATTCAGCTCCGGTTCCCAACGATCAAGG
CGAGTTACATGATCCCCCATGTTGTGCAAAAAAGCGGTTAGCTCCTTCGGTCCTCCGATCGTTGTCAGAA
GTAAGTTGGCCGCAGTGTTATCACTCATGGTTATGGCAGCACTGCATAATTCTCTTACTGTCATGCCATC
CGTAAGATGCTTTTCTGTGACTGGTGAGTACTCAACCAAGTCATTCTGAGAATAGTGTATGCGGCGACCG
AGTTGCTCTTGCCCGGCGTCAATACGGGATAATACCGCGCCACATAGCAGAACTTTAAAAGTGCTCATCA
TTGGAAAACGTTCTTCGGGGCGAAAACTCTCAAGGATCTTACCGCTGTTGAGATCCAGTTCGATGTAACC
CACTCGTGCACCCAACTGATCTTCAGCATCTTTTACTTTCACCAGCGTTTCTGGGTGAGCAAAAACAGGA
AGGCAAAATGCCGCAAAAAAGGGAATAAGGGCGACACGGAAATGTTGAATACTCATACTCTTCCTTTTTC
AATATTATTGAAGCATTTATCAGGGTTATTGTCTCATGAGCGGATACATATTTGAATGTATTTAGAAAAA
TAAACAAATAGGGGTTCCGCGCACATTTCCCCGAAAAGTGCCACCTGCATCGATGGCCCCCCGATGGTAG
TGTGGGGTCTCCCCATGCGAGAGTAGGGAACTGCCAGGCATCAAATAAAACGAAAGGCTCAGTCGAAAGA
CTGGGCCTTTCGTTTTATCTGTTGTTTGTCGGTGAACGCTCTCCTGAGTAGGACAAATCCGCCGGGAGCG
GATTTGAACGTTGCGAAGCAACGGCCCGGAGGGTGGCGGGCAGGACGCCCGCCATAAACTGCCAGGCATC
AAATTAAGCAGAAGGCCATCCT
Features (pLannotate 1.2.2; 8 found; start..end, strand, type, name):
    128..1315    -  CDS            tetA: TCR3_ECOLX - Experimental evidence at protein level: Swiss-Prot protein existence level 1. Resistance to tetracycline by an active tetracycline efflux. This is an energy-dependent process that decreases the accumulation of the antibiotic in whole cells. This protein functions as a metal- tetracycline/H(+) antiporter. From Escherichia coli. This protein is used as a marker in many commonly used cloning vectors, such as pBR322 and pACYC184.
   1363..1391    -  promoter       tet promoter: E. coli promoter for tetracycline efflux protein gene
   1516..1762    +  terminator     λ tL3 terminator: transcription terminator tL3 from phage λ
   1823..2205    -  rep_origin     R6K γ ori: γ replication origin from E. coli plasmid R6K; requires the R6K initiator protein pi for replication
   2276..3136    -  CDS            AmpR: β-lactamase; bla; confers resistance to ampicillin, carbenicillin, and related antibiotics
   3137..3241    -  promoter       AmpR promoter: bla
   3332..3418    +  terminator     rrnB T1 terminator: Escherichia coli rrnB; transcription terminator T1 from the E. coli rrnB gene
   3510..15      +  terminator     rrnB T2 terminator (across the origin): transcription terminator T2 from the E. coli rrnB gene
