>Addgene plasmid #127552 | pES133 | addgene full sequence | sequence record 251926 | Addgene NGS Result
CTACTGGTATTGGCACAAACCTGATTCCAATTTGAGCAAGGCTATGTGCCATCTCGATACTCGTTCTTAA
CTCAACAGAAGATGCTTTGTGCATACAGCCCCTCGTTTATTATTTATCTCCTCAGCCAGCCGCTGTGCTT
TCAGTGGATTTCGGATAACAGAAAGGCCGGGAAATACCCAGCCTCGCTTTGTAACGGAGTAGAGACGAAA
GTGATTGCGCCTACCCGGATATTATCGTGAGGATGCGTCATCGCCATTAATTCACTGATCAGTGATAAGC
TGTCAAACATGAGAATTAATTCCGGGGATCCGTCGACCTGCAGTTCGAAGTTCCTATTCTTCAAAAGGTA
TAGGAACTTCAATTCTCATGTTTGACAGCTTATCATCGATAAGCTTTAATGCGGTAGTTTATCACAGTTA
AATTGCTAACGCAGTCAGGCACCGTGTATGAAATCTAACAATGCGCTCATCGTCATCCTCGGCACCGTCA
CCCTGGATGCTGTAGGCATAGGCTTGGTTATGCCGGTACTGCCGGGCCTCTTGCGGGACATCGTCCATTC
CGACAGCATCGCCAGTCACTATGGCGTGCTGCTAGCGCTATATGCGTTGATGCAATTTCTATGCGCACCC
GTTCTCGGAGCACTGTCCGACCGCTTTGGCCGCCGCCCAGTCCTGCTCGCTTCGCTACTTGGAGCCACTA
TCGACTACGCGATCATGGCGACCACACCCGTCCTGTGGATTCTCTACGCCGGACGCATCGTGGCCGGCAT
CACCGGCGCCACAGGTGCGGTTGCTGGCGCCTATATCGCCGACATCACCGATGGGGAAGATCGGGCTCGC
CACTTCGGGCTCATGAGCGCTTGTTTCGGCGTGGGTATGGTGGCAGGCCCCGTGGCCGGGGGACTGTTGG
GCGCCATCTCCTTGCATGCACCATTCCTTGCGGCGGCGGTGCTCAACGGCCTCAACCTACTACTGGGCTG
CTTTCTAATGCAGGAGTCGCATAAGGGAGAGCGTCGACCGATGCCCTTGAGAGCCTTCAACCCAGTCAGC
TCCTTCCGGTGGGCGCGGGGCATGACTATCGTCGCCGCACTTATGACTGTATTCTTTATCATGCAACTCG
TAGGACAGGTGCCGGCAGCGCTCTGGGTCATTTTCGGCGAGGACCGCTTTCGCTGGAGCGCGACGATGAT
CGGCCTGTCGCTTGCGGTATTCGGAATCTTGCACGCCCTCGCTCAAGCCTTCGTCACTGGTCCCGCCACC
AAACGTTTCGGCGAGAAGCAGGCCATTATCGCCGGCATGGCGGCCGACGCGCTGGGCTACGTCTTGCTGG
CGTTCGCGACGCGAGGCTGGATGGCCTTCCCCATTATGATTCTTCTCGCTTCCGGCGGCATCGGGATGCC
CGCGTTGCAGGCCATGCTGTCCAGGCAGGTAGATGACGACCATCAGGGACAGCTTCAAGGATCGCTCGCG
GCTCTTACCAGCCTAACTTCGATCACTGGACCGCTGATCGTCACGGCGATTTATGCCGCCTCGGCGAGCA
CATGGAACGGGTTGGCATGGATTGTAGGCGCCGCCCTATACCTTGTCTGCCTCCCCGCGTTGCGTCGCGG
TGCATGGAGCCGGGCCACCTCGACCTGAAGTTCCTATTCTTCAAAAGGTATAGGAACTTCGAAGCAGCTC
CAGCCTACACAATCGCTCAAGACGTGTAATGCTGCAATCTGCATGCAAGCTTGGCACTGGCCACGCAAAA
AGGCCATCCGTCAGGATGGCCTTCTGCTTAATTTGATGCCTGGCAGTTTATGGCGGGCGTCCTGCCCGCC
ACCCTCCGGGCCGTTGCTTCGCAACGTTCAAATCCGCTCCCGGCGGATTTGTCCTACTCAGGAGAGCGTT
CACCGACAAACAACAGATAAAACGAAAGGCCCAGTCTTTCGACTGAGCCTTTCGTTTTATTTGATGCCTG
GCAGTTCCCTACTCTCGCATGGGGAGACCCCACACTACCATCGGGGGCCATCGATGCAGGTGGCACTTTT
CGGGGAAATGTGCGCGGAACCCCTATTTGTTTATTTTTCTAAATACATTCAAATATGTATCCGCTCATGA
GACAATAACCCTGATAAATGCTTCAATAATATTGAAAAAGGAAGAGTATGAGTATTCAACATTTCCGTGT
CGCCCTTATTCCCTTTTTTGCGGCATTTTGCCTTCCTGTTTTTGCTCACCCAGAAACGCTGGTGAAAGTA
AAAGATGCTGAAGATCAGTTGGGTGCACGAGTGGGTTACATCGAACTGGATCTCAACAGCGGTAAGATCC
TTGAGAGTTTTCGCCCCGAAGAACGTTTTCCAATGATGAGCACTTTTAAAGTTCTGCTATGTGGCGCGGT
ATTATCCCGTATTGACGCCGGGCAAGAGCAACTCGGTCGCCGCATACACTATTCTCAGAATGACTTGGTT
GAGTACTCACCAGTCACAGAAAAGCATCTTACGGATGGCATGACAGTAAGAGAATTATGCAGTGCTGCCA
TAACCATGAGTGATAACACTGCGGCCAACTTACTTCTGACAACGATCGGAGGACCGAAGGAGCTAACCGC
TTTTTTGCACAACATGGGGGATCATGTAACTCGCCTTGATCGTTGGGAACCGGAGCTGAATGAAGCCATA
CCAAACGACGAGCGTGACACCACGATGCCTGTAGCAATGGCAACAACGTTGCGCAAACTATTAACTGGCG
AACTACTTACTCTAGCTTCCCGGCAACAATTAATAGACTGGATGGAGGCGGATAAAGTTGCAGGACCACT
TCTGCGCTCGGCCCTTCCGGCTGGCTGGTTTATTGCTGATAAATCTGGAGCCGGTGAGCGTGGGTCTCGC
GGTATCATTGCAGCACTGGGGCCAGATGGTAAGCCCTCCCGTATCGTAGTTATCTACACGACGGGGAGTC
AGGCAACTATGGATGAACGAAATAGACAGATCGCTGAGATAGGTGCCTCACTGATTAAGCATTGGTAACT
GTCAGACCAAGTTTACTCATATATACTTTAGATTGATTTAAAACTTCATTTTTAATTTTTGCGGCCGCAA
GATCCGGCCACGATGCGTCCGGCGTAGAGGATCTGAAGATCAGCAGTTCAACCTGTTGATAGTACGTACT
AAGCTCTCATGTTTCACGTACTAAGCTCTCATGTTTAACGTACTAAGCTCTCATGTTTAACGAACTAAAC
CCTCATGGCTAACGTACTAAGCTCTCATGGCTAACGTACTAAGCTCTCATGTTTCACGTACTAAGCTCTC
ATGTTTGAACAATAAAATTAATATAAATCAGCAACTTAAATAGCCTCTAAGGTTTTAAGTTTTATAAGAA
AAAAAAGAATATATAAGGCTTTTAAAGCTTTTAAGGTTTAACGGTTGTGGACAACAAGCCAGGGATGTAA
CGCACTGAGAAGCCCTTAGAGCCTCTCAAAGCAATTTTGAGTGACACAGGAACACTTAACGGCTGACATG
GGAATTAGCCATGGCAAAGCCTCGCAATCCAGTGCAAAGCTAGCTTCTTCGTCTGTTT
Features (pLannotate 1.2.2; 8 found; start..end, strand, type, name):
      1..247     -  terminator     λ tL3 terminator: transcription terminator tL3 from phage λ
    372..400     +  promoter       tet promoter: E. coli promoter for tetracycline efflux protein gene
    448..1635    +  CDS            tetA: TCR3_ECOLX - Experimental evidence at protein level: Swiss-Prot protein existence level 1. Resistance to tetracycline by an active tetracycline efflux. This is an energy-dependent process that decreases the accumulation of the antibiotic in whole cells. This protein functions as a metal- tetracycline/H(+) antiporter. From Escherichia coli. This protein is used as a marker in many commonly used cloning vectors, such as pBR322 and pACYC184.
   1748..1775    -  terminator     rrnB T2 terminator: transcription terminator T2 from the E. coli rrnB gene
   1867..1953    -  terminator     rrnB T1 terminator: Escherichia coli rrnB; transcription terminator T1 from the E. coli rrnB gene
   2043..2147    +  promoter       AmpR promoter: bla
   2148..3008    +  CDS            AmpR: β-lactamase; bla; confers resistance to ampicillin, carbenicillin, and related antibiotics
   3110..3498    +  rep_origin     R6K γ ori: γ replication origin from E. coli plasmid R6K; requires the R6K initiator protein pi for replication
