[The description below was written by a language model from this plasmid's Addgene catalogue record and pLannotate feature annotations shown in this document.]
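Description:
pES133 is a derivative of pKD13, the template plasmid used for Lambda Red recombineering in E. coli (the backbone is listed as Keio collection material). Although catalogued as a bacterial expression vector, it is meant as a PCR template rather than for expressing a protein. It replicates from the R6K γ origin, which depends on the R6K initiator protein π, so it can only be maintained in pir-expressing hosts such as the Pir1 strain named in the record. This conditional replication keeps carried-over template from persisting in ordinary recipient strains. The plasmid is low copy and is selected with ampicillin through the bla (AmpR) gene and its own promoter. The λ tL3 and rrnB T1/T2 terminators flank the cassette region and insulate it from the backbone.

The payload is a roughly 1.4 kb F5-tetA-F5 cassette that replaces the FRT-KanR-FRT cassette of pKD13. It contains the tetracycline efflux gene tetA under the tet promoter, taken from pBR322 and carrying multiple SNPs that remove several restriction sites. The flanking F5 sites are variant FLP recognition targets, described as orthogonal to the FRT-flanked kanamycin cassette of pKD13. The automated annotation does not pick them up, so their positions rest on the catalogue description. In use, the cassette is amplified with primers bearing homology arms and recombined into the chromosome, giving a tetracycline-selectable allele that can be combined with FRT-KanR-FRT-marked mutations.

The two sequence records show the same eight features in opposite orientations. They differ slightly in length (3,522 nt for the depositor sequence, 3,558 nt for the sequencing result). The depositor notes that the PCR-amplified backbone was not re-sequenced.
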