Addgene plasmid #127552: pES133
Purpose: Variant of pKD13. Lambda Red recombineering PCR template plasmid carrying an F5-tetA-F5 cassette orthogonal to FRT-KanR-FRT in pKD13
Depositing lab: Emmanuele Severi & Gavin Thomas. Depositing organization: University of York.
Backbone
  Vector backbone: pKD13
  Backbone manufacturer: KEIO collection material
  Backbone size w/o insert (bp): 2000
  Total vector size (bp): 3522
  Modifications to backbone: None - except that the backbone was PCR-amplified and not re-squenced
  Vector type: Bacterial Expression
Growth in bacteria
  Bacterial resistance: Ampicillin, 100 μg/mL
  Growth temperature: 37°C
  Growth strain: Pir1
  Growth instructions: The plasmid is stable and can be selected on sole ampiciliin
  Copy number: Low Copy
Gene/Insert
  Gene/Insert name: F5-flanked tetracycline resistance cassette (alt name: F5-tetA-F5)
  Species: Synthetic; pBR322
  Insert size (bp): 1400
  Mutation: Multiple SNPs in tetA (originally from pBR322) to suppress a number of restriction sites
  Cloning method: Ligation Independent Cloning
  Sequencing primers: 5′ cctcgctttgtaacggagtagag; 3′ gacggatggcctttttgcgtggc
Terms and licenses: Academic/Nonprofit Terms; Industry Terms: Not Available to Industry
How to cite: pES133 was a gift from Emmanuele Severi & Gavin Thomas (Addgene plasmid # 127552 ; http://n2t.net/addgene:127552 ; RRID:Addgene_127552)
